>Addgene plasmid #58906 | pCMV HA hRb delta CDK | addgene full sequence | sequence record 252608 | Addgene NGS Result
GTATCAGCTCACTCAAAGGCGGTAATACGGTTATCCACAGAATCAGGGGATAACGCAGGAAAGAACATGT
GAGCAAAAGGCCAGCAAAAGGCCAGGAACCGTAAAAAGGCCGCGTTGCTGGCGTTTTTCCATAGGCTCCG
CCCCCCTGACGAGCATCACAAAAATCGACGCTCAAGTCAGAGGTGGCGAAACCCGACAGGACTATAAAGA
TACCAGGCGTTTCCCCCTGGAAGCTCCCTCGTGCGCTCTCCTGTTCCGACCCTGCCGCTTACCGGATACC
TGTCCGCCTTTCTCCCTTCGGGAAGCGTGGCGCTTTCTCATAGCTCACGCTGTAGGTATCTCAGTTCGGT
GTAGGTCGTTCGCTCCAAGCTGGGCTGTGTGCACGAACCCCCCGTTCAGCCCGACCGCTGCGCCTTATCC
GGTAACTATCGTCTTGAGTCCAACCCGGTAAGACACGACTTATCGCCACTGGCAGCAGCCACTGGTAACA
GGATTAGCAGAGCGAGGTATGTAGGCGGTGCTACAGAGTTCTTGAAGTGGTGGCCTAACTACGGCTACAC
TAGAAGAACAGTATTTGGTATCTGCGCTCTGCTGAAGCCAGTTACCTTCGGAAAAAGAGTTGGTAGCTCT
TGATCCGGCAAACAAACCACCGCTGGTAGCGGTGGTTTTTTTGTTTGCAAGCAGCAGATTACGCGCAGAA
AAAAAGGATCTCAAGAAGATCCTTTGATCTTTTCTACGGGGTCTGACGCTCAGTGGAACGAAAACTCACG
TTAAGGGATTTTGGTCATGAGATTATCAAAAAGGATCTTCACCTAGATCCTTTTAAATTAAAAATGAAGT
TTTAAATCAATCTAAAGTATATATGAGTAAACTTGGTCTGACAGTTACCAATGCTTAATCAGTGAGGCAC
CTATCTCAGCGATCTGTCTATTTCGTTCATCCATAGTTGCCTGACTCCCCGTCGTGTAGATAACTACGAT
ACGGGAGGGCTTACCATCTGGCCCCAGTGCTGCAATGATACCGCGAGACCCACGCTCACCGGCTCCAGAT
TTATCAGCAATAAACCAGCCAGCCGGAAGGGCCGAGCGCAGAAGTGGTCCTGCAACTTTATCCGCCTCCA
TCCAGTCTATTAATTGTTGCCGGGAAGCTAGAGTAAGTAGTTCGCCAGTTAATAGTTTGCGCAACGTTGT
TGCCATTGCTACAGGCATCGTGGTGTCACGCTCGTCGTTTGGTATGGCTTCATTCAGCTCCGGTTCCCAA
CGATCAAGGCGAGTTACATGATCCCCCATGTTGTGCAAAAAAGCGGTTAGCTCCTTCGGTCCTCCGATCG
TTGTCAGAAGTAAGTTGGCCGCAGTGTTATCACTCATGGTTATGGCAGCACTGCATAATTCTCTTACTGT
CATGCCATCCGTAAGATGCTTTTCTGTGACTGGTGAGTACTCAACCAAGTCATTCTGAGAATAGTGTATG
CGGCGACCGAGTTGCTCTTGCCCGGCGTCAATACGGGATAATACCGCGCCACATAGCAGAACTTTAAAAG
TGCTCATCATTGGAAAACGTTCTTCGGGGCGAAAACTCTCAAGGATCTTACCGCTGTTGAGATCCAGTTC
GATGTAACCCACTCGTGCACCCAACTGATCTTCAGCATCTTTTACTTTCACCAGCGTTTCTGGGTGAGCA
AAAACAGGAAGGCAAAATGCCGCAAAAAAGGGAATAAGGGCGACACGGAAATGTTGAATACTCATACTCT
TCCTTTTTCAATATTATTGAAGCATTTATCAGGGTTATTGTCTCATGAGCGGATACATATTTGAATGTAT
TTAGAAAAATAAACAAATAGGGGTTCCGCGCACATTTCCCCGAAAAGTGCCACCTGACGTCTAAGAAACC
ATTATTATCATGACATTAACCTATAAAAATAGGCGTATCACGAGGCCCTTTCGTCTCGCGCGTTTCGGTG
ATGACGGTGAAAACCTCTGACACATGCAGCTCCCGGAGACGGTCACAGCTTGTCTGTAAGCGGATGCCGG
GAGCAGACAAGCCCGTCAGGGCGCGTCAGCGGGTGTTGGCGGGTGTCGGGGCTGGCTTAACTATGCGGCA
TCAGAGCAGATTGTACTGAGAGTGCACCATATGCGGTGTGAAATACCGCACAGATGCGTAAGGAGAAAAT
ACCGCATCAGGCGCCATTCGCCATTCAGGCTGCGCAACTGTTGGGAAGGGCGATCGGTGCGGGCCTCTTC
GCTATTACGCCAGCTGGCGAAAGGGGGATGTGCTGCAAGGCGATTAAGTTGGGTAACGCCAGGGTTTTCC
CAGTCACGACGTTGTAAAACGACGGCCAGTGAGTTCGAGCTTGCATGCCTGCAGGTCGTTACATAACTTA
CGGTAAATGGCCCGCCTGGCTGACCGCCCAACGACCCCCGCCCATTGACGTCAATAATGACGTATGTTCC
CATAGTAACGCCAATAGGGACTTTCCATTGACGTCAATGGGTGGAGTATTTACGGTAAACTGCCCACTTG
GCAGTACATCAAGTGTATCATATGCCAAGTACGCCCCCTATTGACGTCAATGACGGTAAATGGCCCGCCT
GGCATTATGCCCAGTACATGACCTTATGGGACTTTCCTACTTGGCAGTACATCTACGTATTAGTCATCGC
TATTACCATGGTGATGCGGTTTTGGCAGTACATCAATGGGCGTGGATAGCGGTTTGACTCACGGGGATTT
CCAAGTCTCCACCCCATTGACGTCAATGGGAGTTTGTTTTGGCACCAAAATCAACGGGACTTTCCAAAAT
GTCGTAACAACTCCGCCCCATTGACGCAAATGGGCGGTAGGCGTGTACGGTGGGAGGTCTATATAAGCAG
AGCTCGTTTAGTGAACCGTCAGATCGCCTGGAGACGCCATCCACGCTGTTTTGACCTCCATAGAAGACAC
CGGGACCGATCCAGCCTCCGGACTCTAGAGGATCCGGTACTAGAGGAACTGAAAAACCAGAAAGTTAACT
GGTAAGTTTAGTCTTTTTGTCTTTTATTTCAGGTCCCGGATCCGGTGGTGGTGCAAATCAAAGAACTGCT
CCTCAGTGGATGTTGCCTTTACTTCTAGGCCTGTACGGAAGTGTTACTTCTGCTCTAAAAGCTGCGGAAT
TGTACCCGCGGGCCCACCATGTACCCATACGATGTTCCAGATTACGCTCTTATGGCCATGGAGGCCCGAA
TTCGGTCGACCCCGCCCAAAGCCCCCCGAAAAACGGCCGCCACCGCCGCCGCTGCCGCCGCGGAACCCCC
GGCACCGCCGCCGCCGCCCCCTCCTGAGGAGGACCCAGAGCAGGACAGCGGCCCGGAGGACCTGCCTCTC
GTCAGGCTTGAGTTTGAAGAAACAGAAGAACCTGATTTTACTGCATTATGTCAGAAATTAAAGATACCAG
ATCATGTCAGAGAGAGAGCTTGGTTAACTTGGGAGAAAGTTTCATCTGTGGATGGAGTATTGGGAGGTTA
TATTCAAAAGAAAAAGGAACTGTGGGGAATCTGTATCTTTATTGCAGCAGTTGACCTAGATGAGATGTCG
TTCACTTTTACTGAGCTACAGAAAAACATAGAAATCAGTGTCCATAAATTCTTTAACTTACTAAAAGAAA
TTGATACCAGTACCAAAGTTGATAATGCTATGTCAAGACTGTTGAAGAAGTATGATGTATTGTTTGCACT
CTTCAGCAAATTGGAAAGGACATGTGAACTTATATATTTGACACAACCCAGCAGTTCGATATCTACTGAA
ATAAATTCTGCATTGGTGCTAAAAGTTTCTTGGATCACATTTTTATTAGCTAAAGGGGAAGTATTACAAA
TGGAAGATGATCTGGTGATTTCATTTCAGTTAATGCTATGTGTCCTTGACTATTTTATTAAACTCGCACC
TCCCATGTTGCTCAAAGAACCATATAAAACAGCTGTTATACCCATTAATGGTGCACCTCGAGCACCCAGG
CGAGGTCAGAACAGGAGTGCACGGATAGCAAAACAACTAGAAAATGATACAAGAATTATTGAAGTTCTCT
GTAAAGAACATGAATGTAATATAGATGAGGTGAAAAATGTTTATTTCAAAAATTTTATACCTTTTATGAA
TTCTCTTGGACTTGTAACATCTAATGGACTTCCAGAGGTTGAAAATCTTTCTAAACGATACGAAGAAATT
TATCTTAAAAATAAAGATCTAGATGCAAGATTATTTTTGGATCATGATAAAACTCTTCAGACTGATTCTA
TAGACAGTTTTGAAACACAGAGAGCACCACGAAAAAGTAACCTTGATGAAGAGGTGAATGTAATTCCTCC
ACACGCTCCAGTTAGGACTGTTATGAACACTATCCAACAATTAATGATGATTTTAAATTCAGCAAGTGAT
CAACCTTCAGAAAATCTGATTTCCTATTTTAACAACTGCACAGTGAATCCAAAAGAAAGTATACTGAAAA
GAGTGAAGGATATAGGATACATCTTTAAAGAGAAATTTGCTAAAGCTGTGGGACAGGGTTGTGTCGAAAT
TGGATCACAGCGATACAAACTTGGAGTTCGCTTGTATTACCGAGTAATGGAATCCATGCTTAAATCAGAA
GAAGAACGATTATCCATTCAAAATTTTAGCAAACTTCTGAATGACAACATTTTTCATATGTCTTTATTGG
CGTGCGCTCTTGAGGTTGTAATGGCCACATATAGCAGAAGTACATCTCAGAATCTTGATTCTGGAACAGA
TTTGTCTTTCCCATGGATTCTGAATGTGCTTAATTTAAAAGCCTTTGATTTTTACAAAGTGATCGAAAGT
TTTATCAAAGCAGAAGGCAACTTGACAAGAGAAATGATAAAACATTTAGAACGATGTGAACATCGAATCA
TGGAATCCCTTGCATGGCTCTCAGATTCACCTTTATTTGATCTTATTAAACAATCAAAGGACCGAGAAGG
ACCAACTGATCACCTTGAATCTGCTTGTCCTCTTAATCTTCCTCTCCAGAATAATCACACTGCAGCAGAT
ATGTATCTTGCTCCTGTAAGAGCTCCAAAGAAAAAAGGTTCAACTACGCGTGTAAATTCTACTGCAAATG
CAGAGACACAAGCAACCTCAGCCTTCCAGACCCAGAAGCCATTGAAATCTACCTCTCTTTCACTGTTTTA
TAAAAAAGTGTATCGGCTAGCCTATCTCCGGCTAAATACACTTTGTGAACGCCTTCTGTCTGAGCACCCA
GAATTAGAACATATCATCTGGACCCTTTTCCAGCACACCCTGCAGAATGAGTATGAACTCATGAGAGACA
GGCATTTGGACCAAATTATGATGTGTTCCATGTATGGCATATGCAAAGTGAAGAATATAGACCTTAAATT
CAAAATCATTGTAACAGCATACAAGGATCTTCCTCATGCTGTTCAGGAGACATTCAAACGTGTTTTGATC
AAAGAAGAGGAGTATGATTCTATTATAGTATTCTATAACTCGGTCTTCATGCAGAGACTGAAAACAAATA
TTTTGCAGTATGCTTCCACCAGGCCCCCTACCTTGGCACCAATACCTCACATTCCTCGAGCCCCTTACAA
GTTTCCTAGTGCACCCTTACGGATTCCTGGAGGGAACATCTATATTGCACCCCTGAAGGCTCCATATAAA
ATTTCAGAAGGTCTGCCAGCACCAACAAAAATGGCTCCAAGATCAAGAATCTTAGTATCAATTGGTGAAT
CATTCGGGACTTCTGAGAAGTTCCAGAAAATAAATCAGATGGTATGTAACAGCGACCGTGTGCTCAAAAG
AAGTGCTGAAGGAAGCAACCCTCCTAAACCACTGAAAAAACTACGCTTTGATATTGAAGGATCAGATGAA
GCAGATGGAAGTAAACATCTCCCAGGAGAGTCCAAATTTCAGCAGAAACTGGCAGAAATGACTTCTACTC
GAACACGAATGCAAAAGCAGAAAATGAATGATAGCATGGATACCTCAAACAAGGAAGAGAAATGAGGTAC
CGCGGCCGCGGGGATCCAGACATGATAAGATACATTGATGAGTTTGGACAAACCACAACTAGAATGCAGT
GAAAAAAATGCTTTATTTGTGAAATTTGTGATGCTATTGCTTTATTTGTAACCATTATAAGCTGCAATAA
ACAAGTTAACAACAACAATTGCATTCATTTTATGTTTCAGGTTCAGGGGGAGGTGTGGGAGGTTTTTTCG
GATCCTCTAGAGTCGATCTGCAGGCATGCTAGCTTGGCGTAATCATGGTCATAGCTGTTTCCTGTGTGAA
ATTGTTATCCGCTCACAATTCCACACAACATACGAGCCGGAAGCATAAAGTGTAAAGCCTGGGGTGCCTA
ATGAGTGAGCTAACTCACATTAATTGCGTTGCGCTCACTGCCCGCTTTCCAGTCGGGAAACCTGTCGTGC
CAGCTGCATTAATGAATCGGCCAACGCGCGGGGAGAGGCGGTTTGCGTATTGGGCGCTCTTCCGCTTCCT
CGCTCACTGACTCGCTGCGCTCGGTCGTTCGGCTGCGGCGAGCG
Features (pLannotate 1.2.2; 18 found; start..end, strand, type, name):
    126..714     -  rep_origin     ori: high-copy-number ColE1/pMB1/pBR322/pUC origin of replication
    885..1745    -  CDS            AmpR: β-lactamase; bla; confers resistance to ampicillin, carbenicillin, and related antibiotics
   1746..1850    -  promoter       AmpR promoter: bla
   1945..1980    +  CDS            rop (fragment): Rop protein, which maintains plasmids at low copy number; rop
   2082..2181    +  misc_feature   bom (fragment): basis of mobility region from pBR322
   2187..2342    -  CDS            lacZα (fragment): LacZα fragment of β-galactosidase; lacZ fragment
   2348..2368    -  misc_feature   MCS (fragment): pUC18/19 multiple cloning site
   2367..2670    +  enhancer       CMV enhancer: human cytomegalovirus immediate early enhancer
   2671..2874    +  promoter       CMV promoter: human cytomegalovirus (CMV) immediate early promoter
   3012..3108    +  intron         SV40 intron: modified SV40 intron with splice donor and acceptor sites
   3172..3198    +  CDS            3xHA (fragment): three tandem HA epitope tags
   3232..6012    +  CDS            RB1: RB_HUMAN - Experimental evidence at protein level: Swiss-Prot protein existence level 1. (Microbial infection) In case of viral infections, interactions with SV40 large T antigen, HPV E7 protein or adenovirus E1A protein induce the disassembly of RB1-E2F1 complex thereby disrupting RB1's activity. From Homo sapiens (Human).
   6033..6167    -  polyA_signal   SV40 poly(A) signal: SV40 polyadenylation signal
   6302..6318    -  protein_bind   lac operator: The lac repressor binds to the lac operator to inhibit transcription in E. coli. This inhibition can be relieved by adding lactose or isopropyl-β-D-thiogalactopyranoside (IPTG). lac repressor encoded by lacI
   6326..6356    -  promoter       lac promoter: promoter for the E. coli lac operon
   6371..6392    -  protein_bind   CAP binding site: CAP binding activates transcription in the presence of cAMP. E. coli catabolite activator protein
   6405..6497    -  CDS            lacI (fragment): lac repressor; lacI; The lac repressor binds to the lac operator to inhibit transcription in E. coli. This inhibition can be relieved by adding lactose or isopropyl-β-D-thiogalactopyranoside (IPTG).
   6499..6554    -  rep_origin     RSF ori (fragment): Plasmids containing the RSF 1030 origin of replication can be propagated in E. coli cells that contain additional plasmids with compatible origins.
