[The description below was written by a language model from this plasmid's Addgene catalogue record and pLannotate feature annotations shown in this document.]
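Description:
pCMV HA hRb delta CDK is a mammalian expression plasmid built on a Clontech pCMV backbone, about 6.6 kb in the sequenced record. It is maintained in E. coli through a high-copy ColE1/pUC-type origin and selected with ampicillin via the β-lactamase gene and its native promoter. The feature table also picks up short remnants of earlier cloning vectors (fragments of rop, bom, lacZα, a pUC polylinker, the lac promoter/operator region, lacI and an RSF origin). These appear to be backbone leftovers rather than functional parts. No mammalian selection marker is annotated, so the plasmid appears suited mainly to transient transfection.

The expression cassette consists of the human cytomegalovirus immediate early enhancer and promoter, followed by a modified SV40 intron with splice donor and acceptor sites that aids mRNA processing. Next comes an N-terminal HA epitope (annotated as a fragment of a 3xHA match, consistent with a single tag) fused to the human RB1 coding sequence of roughly 2.8 kb. An SV40 polyadenylation signal lies downstream, although it is annotated on the opposite strand.

The encoded retinoblastoma tumor suppressor protein carries alanine substitutions at the Ser/Thr cyclin-dependent kinase acceptor sites. The record lists 15 positions running from T5 through T826, with Ser567 deliberately left unaltered. The resulting protein cannot be phosphorylated by Cdks at these sites. It can serve as a non-phosphorylatable reference form of Rb, detectable or immunoprecipitable through the HA tag. The associated study concerns how cyclin D–Cdk mono-phosphorylation regulates Rb activity.
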