Addgene plasmid #58906: pCMV HA hRb delta CDK
Purpose: mammalian expression of human Rb with all Ser/Thr Cdk acceptor sites removed
Depositing lab: Steven Dowdy. Depositing organization: University of California, San Diego (UCSD). Publication: Cyclin D activates the Rb tumor suppressor by mono-phosphorylation. Narasimha AM, Kaulich M, Shapiro GS, Choi YJ, Sicinski P, Dowdy SF. Elife. 2014 May 29:e02872. doi: 10.7554/eLife.02872. PubMed 24876129.
Backbone
  Vector backbone: pCMV
  Backbone manufacturer: Clontech
  Vector type: Mammalian Expression
Growth in bacteria
  Bacterial resistance: Ampicillin, 100 μg/mL
  Growth temperature: 37°C
  Growth strain: DH5alpha
  Copy number: High Copy
Gene/Insert
  Gene/Insert name: Rb (alt name: retinoblastoma tumor suppressor protein)
  Species: H. sapiens (human)
  Insert size (bp): 2787
  Mutation: all 15 Ser/Thr Cdk acceptor sites changed to Ala, with Ser567 left unaltered (T5, S230A, S249A, T252A, T356A, T373A, S608A, S612A, S780A, S788A, S795A, S807A, S811A, T821A, T826A)
  Entrez Gene: RB1 (a.k.a. OSRC, PPP1R130, RB, p105-Rb, p110-RB1, pRb, pp110)
  Promoter: CMV
  Tag / fusion protein: HA (N terminal on insert)
  Cloning method: Unknown
  Sequencing primers: 5′ CMV-F; 3′ EBV-rev
Terms and licenses: Academic/Nonprofit Terms; Industry Terms: Not Available to Industry
How to cite: pCMV HA hRb delta CDK was a gift from Steven Dowdy (Addgene plasmid # 58906 ; http://n2t.net/addgene:58906 ; RRID:Addgene_58906)
