>Addgene plasmid #58906 | pCMV HA hRb delta CDK | addgene partial sequence | sequence record 93313 | CMV-F 5'-CGCAAATGGGCGGTAGGCGTG-3'
GAACCGTCAGATCGCCTGGAGACGCCATCCACGCTGTTTTGACCTCCATAGAAGACACCGGGACCGATCC
AGCCTCCGGACTCTAGAGGATCCGGTACTAGAGGAACTGAAAAACCAGAAAGTTAACTGGTAAGTTTAGT
CTTTTTGTCTTTTATTTCAGGTCCCGGATCCGGTGGTGGTGCAAATCAAAGAACTGCTCCTCAGTGGATG
TTGCCTTTACTTCTAGGCCTGTACGGAAGTGTTACTTCTGCTCTAAAAGCTGCGGAATTGTACCCGCGGG
CCCACCATGTACCCATACGATGTTCCAGATTACGCTCTTATGGCCATGGAGGCCCGAATTCGGTCGACCC
CGCCCAAAGCCCCCCGAAAAACGGCCGCCACCGCCGCCGCTGCCGCCGCGGAACCCCCGGCACCGCCGCC
GCCGCCCCCTCCTGAGGAGGACCCAGAGCAGGACAGCGGCCCGGAGGACCTGCCTCTCGTCAGGCTTGAG
TTTGAAGAAACAGAAGAACCTGATTTTACTGCATTATGTCAGAAATTAAAGATACCAGATCATGTCAGAG
AGAGAGCTTGGTTAACTTGGGAGAAAGTTTCATCTGTGGATGGAGTATTGGGAGGTTATATTCAAAAGAA
AAAGGAACTGTGGGGAATCTGTATCTTTATTGCAGCAGTTGACCTAGATGAGATGTCGTTCACTTTTACT
GAGCTACAGAAA
