>Addgene plasmid #58906 | pCMV HA hRb delta CDK | addgene partial sequence | sequence record 93629 | hRb-F4 5'-ttgacacaacccagcagttc-3'
AGTTTCTTGGATCACATTTTTATTAGCTAAAGGGGAAGTATTACAAATGGAAGATGATCTGGTGATTTCA
TTTCAGTTAATGCTATGTGTCCTTGACTATTTTATTAAACTCGCACCTCCCATGTTGCTCAAAGAACCAT
ATAAAACAGCTGTTATACCCATTAATGGTGCACCTCGAGCACCCAGGCGAGGTCAGAACAGGAGTGCACG
GATAGCAAAACAACTAGAAAATGATACAAGAATTATTGAAGTTCTCTGTAAAGAACATGAATGTAATATA
GATGAGGTGAAAAATGTTTATTTCAAAAATTTTATACCTTTTATGAATTCTCTTGGACTTGTAACATCTA
ATGGACTTCCAGAGGTTGAAAATCTTTCTAAACGATACGAAGAAATTTATCTTAAAAATAAAGATCTAGA
TGCAAGATTATTTTTGGATCATGATAAAACTCTTCAGACTGATTCTATAGACAGTTTTGAAACACAGAGA
GCACCACGAAAAAGTAACCTTGATGAAGAGGTGAATGTAATTCCTCCACACGCTCCAGTTAGGACTGTTA
TGAACACTATCCAACAATTAATGATGATTTTAAATTCAGCAAGTGATCAACCTTCAGAAAATCTGATTTC
CTATTTTAACAACTGCACAGTGAATCCAAAAGAAAGTATACTGAAAAGAGTGAAGGATATAGGATACATC
TTTAAAGAGAAATTTGCTAAAGCTGTGGGACAGGGTTGTGTCGAAATTGGATCACAGCGATACAAACTTG
GAGTTCGCTTGTATTACCGAGTAATGGAATCCATGCCTTAAATCAGAAGAAGAACGATTATCCATTCAAA
AATTTT
