>Addgene plasmid #58906 | pCMV HA hRb delta CDK | addgene partial sequence | sequence record 93633 | hRb-F2 5'-gtgcgctcttgaggttgtaa-3'
TTGATTCTGGAACAGATTTGTCTTTCCCATGGATTCTGAATGTGCTTAATTTAAAAGCCTTTGATTTTTA
CAAAGTGATCGAAAGTTTTATCAAAGCAGAAGGCAACTTGACAAGAGAAATGATAAAACATTTAGAACGA
TGTGAACATCGAATCATGGAATCCCTTGCATGGCTCTCAGATTCACCTTTATTTGATCTTATTAAACAAT
CAAAGGACCGAGAAGGACCAACTGATCACCTTGAATCTGCTTGTCCTCTTAATCTTCCTCTCCAGAATAA
TCACACTGCAGCAGATATGTATCTTGCTCCTGTAAGAGCTCCAAAGAAAAAAGGTTCAACTACGCGTGTA
AATTCTACTGCAAATGCAGAGACACAAGCAACCTCAGCCTTCCAGACCCAGAAGCCATTGAAATCTACCT
CTCTTTCACTGTTTTATAAAAAAGTGTATCGGCTAGCCTATCTCCGGCTAAATACACTTTGTGAACGCCT
TCTGTCTGAGCACCCAGAATTAGAACATATCATCTGGACCCTTTTCCAGCACACCCTGCAGAATGAGTAT
GAACTCATGAGAGACAGGCATTTGGACCAAATTATGATGTGTTCCATGTATGGCATATGCAAAGTGAAGA
ATATAGACCTTAAATTCAAAATCATTGTAACAGCATACAAGGATCTTCCTCATGCTGTTCAGGAGACATT
CAAACGTGTTTTGATCAAAGAAGAGGAGTATGATTCTATTATAGTATTCTATAACTCGGTCTTCATGCAG
AGACTGAAAACAAATATTTTGCAGTATGCTTCCACCAGGCCCCCTACCTTGGCACCAATACCTCACATTC
CTCGAGCCCCTTACAAGTTTCCTAGTGCACCCTTACGGATTCCTGGAGGGAACATCTATATTGCACCCCT
