>Addgene plasmid #58906 | pCMV HA hRb delta CDK | addgene partial sequence | sequence record 94652 | EBV-rev 5'-GTGGTTTGTCCAAACTCATC-3'
ACCTCATTTCTCTTCCTTGTTTGAGGTATCCATGCTATCATTCATTTTCTGCTTTTGCATTCGTGTTCGA
GTAGAAGTCATTTCTGCCAGTTTCTGCTGAAATTTGGACTCTCCTGGGAGATGTTTACTTCCATCTGCTT
CATCTGATCCTTCAATATCAAAGCGTAGTTTTTTCAGTGGTTTAGGAGGGTTGCTTCCTTCAGCACTTCT
TTTGAGCACACGGTCGCTGTTACATACCATCTGATTTATTTTCTGGAACTTCTCAGAAGTCCCGAATGAT
TCACCAATTGATACTAAGATTCTTGATCTTGGAGCCATTTTTGTTGGTGCTGGCAGACCTTCTGAAATTT
TATATGGAGCCTTCAGGGGTGCAATATAGATGTTCCCTCCAGGAATCCGTAAGGGTGCACTAGGAAACTT
GTAAGGGGCTCGAGGAATGTGAGGTATTGGTGCCAAGGTAGGGGGCCTGGTGGAAGCATACTGCAAAATA
TTTGTTTTCAGTCTCTGCATGAAGACCGAGTTATAGAATACTATAATAGAATCATACTCCTCTTCTTTGA
TCAAAACACGTTTGAATGTCTCCTGAACAGCATGAGGAAGATCCTTGTATGCTGTTACAATGATTTTGAA
TTTAAGGTCTATATTCTTCACTTTGCATATGCCATACATGGAACACATCATAATTTGGTCCAAATGCCTG
TCTCTCATGAGTTCATACTCATTCTGCAGGGTGTGCTGGAAAAGGGTCCAGATGATATGTTCTAATTCTG
GGTGCTCAGACAGAA
